>Addgene plasmid #230699 | AiP1710 - pAAV-AiE2411m-minBG-SYFP2-WPRE3-BGHpA | addgene full sequence | sequence record 466295 | Addgene NGS Result
TCAACACAACTGTCAGTGCTCATCCCGCCCCCTCTCAGCAGCCTCTGACCCGGTTCAACCTGACTCCTGG
GAACTGACTGACACTCTCCTGCCCACGTGCTGCTTCACAGGCCACTTGGGTGAGTTCTTGTTTTGAGGAT
CACAACTTGTTCAAGCCTCAAGGGTTCCGATCTTTGGCTTCTTTTCTTTAATGTGCATGTGTGCATATAT
GTAAGTGTGTGTCGATTATTACTCTTACAACGCGTGCGGCCGCAGGAACCCCTAGTGATGGAGTTGGCCA
CTCCCTCTCTGCGCGCTCGCTCGCTCACTGAGGCCGGGCGACCAAAGGTCGCCCGACGCCCGGGCGGCCT
CAGTGAGCGAGCGAGCGCGCAGCTGCCTGCAGGACATGTGAGCAAAAGGCCAGCAAAAGGCCAGGAACCG
TAAAAAGGCCGCGTTGCTGGCGTTTTTCCATAGGCTCCGCCCCCCTGACGAGCATCACAAAAATCGACGC
TCAAGTCAGAGGTGGCGAAACCCGACAGGACTATAAAGATACCAGGCGTTTCCCCCTGGAAGCTCCCTCG
TGCGCTCTCCTGTTCCGACCCTGCCGCTTACCGGATACCTGTCCGCCTTTCTCCCTTCGGGAAGCGTGGC
GCTTTCTCATAGCTCACGCTGTAGGTATCTCAGTTCGGTGTAGGTCGTTCGCTCCAAGCTGGGCTGTGTG
CACGAACCCCCCGTTCAGCCCGACCGCTGCGCCTTATCCGGTAACTATCGTCTTGAGTCCAACCCGGTAA
GACACGACTTATCGCCACTGGCAGCAGCCACTGGTAACAGGATTAGCAGAGCGAGGTATGTAGGCGGTGC
TACAGAGTTCTTGAAGTGGTGGCCTAACTACGGCTACACTAGAAGAACAGTATTTGGTATCTGCGCTCTG
CTGAAGCCAGTTACCTTCGGAAAAAGAGTTGGTAGCTCTTGATCCGGCAAACAAACCACCGCTGGTAGCG
GTGGTTTTTTTGTTTGCAAGCAGCAGATTACGCGCAGAAAAAAAGGATCTCAAGAAGATCCTTTGATCTT
TTCTACGGGGTCTGACGCTCAGTGGAACGAAAACTCACGTTAAGGGATTTTGGTCATGAGATTATCAAAA
AGGATCTTCACCTAGATCCTTTTAAATTAAAAATGAAGTTTTAAATCAATCTAAAGTATATATGAGTAAA
CTTGGTCTGACAGTTACCAATGCTTAATCAGTGAGGCACCTATCTCAGCGATCTGTCTATTTCGTTCATC
CATAGTTGCCTGACTCCCCGTCGTGTAGATAACTACGATACGGGAGGGCTTACCATCTGGCCCCAGTGCT
GCAATGATACCGCGAGACCCACGCTCACCGGCTCCAGATTTATCAGCAATAAACCAGCCAGCCGGAAGGG
CCGAGCGCAGAAGTGGTCCTGCAACTTTATCCGCCTCCATCCAGTCTATTAATTGTTGCCGGGAAGCTAG
AGTAAGTAGTTCGCCAGTTAATAGTTTGCGCAACGTTGTTGCCATTGCTACAGGCATCGTGGTGTCACGC
TCGTCGTTTGGTATGGCTTCATTCAGCTCCGGTTCCCAACGATCAAGGCGAGTTACATGATCCCCCATGT
TGTGCAAAAAAGCGGTTAGCTCCTTCGGTCCTCCGATCGTTGTCAGAAGTAAGTTGGCCGCAGTGTTATC
ACTCATGGTTATGGCAGCACTGCATAATTCTCTTACTGTCATGCCATCCGTAAGATGCTTTTCTGTGACT
GGTGAGTACTCAACCAAGTCATTCTGAGAATAGTGTATGCGGCGACCGAGTTGCTCTTGCCCGGCGTCAA
TACGGGATAATACCGCGCCACATAGCAGAACTTTAAAAGTGCTCATCATTGGAAAACGTTCTTCGGGGCG
AAAACTCTCAAGGATCTTACCGCTGTTGAGATCCAGTTCGATGTAACCCACTCGTGCACCCAACTGATCT
TCAGCATCTTTTACTTTCACCAGCGTTTCTGGGTGAGCAAAAACAGGAAGGCAAAATGCCGCAAAAAAGG
GAATAAGGGCGACACGGAAATGTTGAATACTCATACTCTTCCTTTTTCAATATTATTGAAGCATTTATCA
GGGTTATTGTCTCATGAGCGGATACATATTTGAATGTATTTAGAAAAATAAACAAATAGGGGTTCCGCGC
ACATTTCCCCGAAAAGTGCCACCTGACGTCTAAGAAACCATTATTATCATGACATTAACCTATAAAAATA
GGCGTATCACGAGGCCCTTTCGTCTCGCGCGTTTCGGTGATGACGGTGAAAACCTCTGACACATGCAGCT
CCCGGAGACGGTCACAGCTTGTCTGTAAGCGGATGCCGGGAGCAGACAAGCCCGTCAGGGCGCGTCAGCG
GGTGTTGGCGGGTGTCGGGGCTGGCTTAACTATGCGGCATCAGAGCAGATTGTACTGAGAGTGCACCATA
AAATTGTAAACGTTAATATTTTGTTAAAATTCGCGTTAAATTTTTGTTAAATCAGCTCATTTTTTAACCA
ATAGACCGAAATCGGCAAAATCCCTTATAAATCAAAAGAATAGCCCGAGATAGAGT
[37 nt withheld, positions 2577-2613]
AAAGAACGTGGACTCCAACGTCAAAGG
[141 nt withheld, positions 2641-2781]
G
[46 nt withheld, positions 2783-2828]
A
[95 nt withheld, positions 2830-2924]
TATGCGGTGTGAAATACCGCACAGATGCGTAAGGAGAAAATACCGCATCAGGCGCCCCTGCAGGCAGCTG
CGCGCTCGCTCGCTCACTGAGGCCGCCCGGGCAAAGCCCGGGCGTCGGGCGACCTTTGGTCGCCCGGCCT
CAGTGAGCGAGCGAGCGCGCAGAGAGGGAGTGGCCAACTCCATCACTAGGGGTTCCTGCGGCCGCTCGGT
CCGCACGTGAGATCTCATGCCTGCTATTGTCTTCCCAATCCTCCCCCTTGCTGTCCTGCCCCACCCCACC
CCCCAGAATAGAATGACACCTACTCAGACAATGCGATGCAATTTCCTCATTTTATTAGGAAAGGACAGTG
GGAGTGGCACCTTCCAGGGTCAAGGAAGGCACGGGGGAGGGGCAAACAACAGATGGCTGGCAACTAGAAG
GCACAGTCGAAGATCTCTCGAGCCACGGAATTGTCAGTGCCCAACAGCCGAGCCCCTGTCCAGCAGCGGG
CAAGGCAGGCGGCGATGAGTTCCGCCGTGGCAAGAACTAACCAGGATTTATACAAGGAGGAGAAAATGAA
AGCCATACGGGAAGCAATAGCATGATACAAAGGCATTAAAGCAGCGTATCCACATAGCGTAAAAGGAGCA
ACATAGTTAAGAATACCAGTCAATCTTTCACAAATTTTGTAATCCAGAGGTTGATTATGATATCGAATTC
GCGGCCGCGGCGCGCCGTCGACTTACTTGTACAGCTCGTCCATGCCGAGAGTGATCCCGGCGGCGGTCAC
GAACTCCAGCAGGACCATGTGATCGCGCTTCTCGTTGGGGTCTTTGCTCAGCTTGGACTGGTAGCTCAGG
TAGTGGTTGTCGGGCAGCAGCACGGGGCCGTCGCCGATGGGGGTGTTCTGCTGGTAGTGGTCGGCGAGCT
GCACGCCGCCGTCCTCGATGTTGTGGCGGATCTTGAAGTTGGCCTTGATGCCGTTCTTCTGCTTGTCGGC
GGTGATATAGACGTTGTGGCTGTTGTAGTTGTACTCCAGCTTGTGCCCCAGGATGTTGCCGTCCTCCTTG
AAGTCGATGCCCTTCAGCTCGATGCGGTTCACCAGGGTGTCGCCCTCGAACTTCACCTCGGCGCGGGTCT
TGTAGTTGCCGTCGTCCTTGAAGAAGATGGTGCGCTCCTGGACGTAGCCTTCGGGCATGGCGGACTTGAA
GAAGTCGTGCTGCTTCATGTGGTCGGGGTAGCGGGCGAAGCACTGCACGCCGTAGCCCAGGGTGGTCACG
AGGGTGGGCCAGGGCACGGGCAGCTTGCCGGTGGTGCAGATCAGCTTCAGGGTCAGCTTGCCGTAGGTGG
CATCGCCCTCGCCCTCGCCGGACACGCTGAACTTGTGGCCGTTTACGTCGCCGTCCAGCTCGACCAGGAT
GGGCACCACCCCGGTGAACAGCTCCTCGCCCTTGCTCACCATGGTGGCGACCGGTAGCGCTAGCTTCGAA
AGATCTGGATCCCAGAAGCAAATGTAAGCAATAGATGGCTCTGCCCTGACTTTTATGCCCAGCCCGAGCT
CCGAATCTAAAAATATATGTTATACATTATATAATTATATAGAATCTCAAATGAAAGTTCGATGGATAAT
GATCACCCGGACTTTCTTCCATGACGGGCATTAACATTTATGAGCATCTCCTCTGAAGTGCCATGTCTCT
TCGATTCACACCAGGGATGTTTCTTCTTAGATCTCCAACATCTCTCCTCTTCCCTCATTTGTATAGACAG
AAACTTGTGTAGTCTCTCAATGCTGCATCCACTTCCATCTGTGTCTAAACTCTCAGCTTCCCTCTTGTCC
TCACCAATGCTTAAGGCTCCCTCTGCCTATTCAACACCTCTCTAGTTTGTATCCCCTATCTCCTGGATGG
TCCCACCAGCTCCTGAACACAGCACAGAGTCACCCGTATCAAGCAAGAGAACCCTCGATTTACCTAAACT
CCCAGCTCCTCCTTCCTAAGAGCTCTCTCTATTCGCTTACTGCATTTCCTGCTGTTTGCTCTTAAACCTG
AACAGGCAAGCTCTCTCCCCAGTCCCACCCACTGCAGTTATTCTAGTTGGCTCACTGTCAAGCTACTAGT
ATAGTTTCCAAGCTAC
Features (pLannotate 1.2.2; 14 found; start..end, strand, type, name):
    289..316     -  repeat_region  AAV2 ITR (fragment): inverted terminal repeat of adeno-associated virus serotype 2 inverted
    345..372     -  repeat_region  AAV2 ITR (fragment): inverted terminal repeat of adeno-associated virus serotype 2 inverted
    445..1033    -  rep_origin     ori: high-copy-number ColE1/pMB1/pBR322/pUC origin of replication
   1204..2064    -  CDS            AmpR: β-lactamase; bla; confers resistance to ampicillin, carbenicillin, and related antibiotics
   2065..2169    -  promoter       AmpR promoter: bla
   2264..2299    +  CDS            rop (fragment): Rop protein, which maintains plasmids at low copy number; rop
   2401..2450    +  misc_feature   bom (fragment): basis of mobility region from pBR322
   2451..2906    -  rep_origin     f1 ori (sequence partly withheld): f1 bacteriophage origin of replication; arrow indicates direction of (+) strand synthesis
   2925..2976    +  misc_feature   bom (fragment): basis of mobility region from pBR322
   2981..3121    -  repeat_region  AAV2 ITR: inverted terminal repeat of adeno-associated virus serotype 2 inverted
   3239..3350    -  polyA_signal   bGH poly(A) signal: bovine growth hormone polyadenylation signal
   3367..3447    -  misc_feature   WPRE (fragment): woodchuck hepatitis virus posttranscriptional regulatory element
   3453..3610    -  misc_feature   WPRE (fragment): woodchuck hepatitis virus posttranscriptional regulatory element
   3650..4366    -  CDS            SYFP2: SYFP2 is a basic (constitutively fluorescent) yellow fluorescent protein published in 2006, derived from Aequorea victoria. It is reported to be a very rapidly-maturing monomer with moderate acid sensitivity.
