[The description below was written by a language model from this plasmid's Addgene catalogue record and pLannotate feature annotations shown in this document.]
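Description:
AiP1710 - pAAV-AiE2411m-minBG-SYFP2-WPRE3-BGHpA is a 5,040 nt AAV transfer (cis) plasmid built on a pAAV2 backbone, intended for packaging an enhancer-driven fluorescent reporter into recombinant adeno-associated virus. In bacteria it replicates from a high-copy ColE1/pUC-type origin and is selected with ampicillin through the β-lactamase gene and its native promoter. The backbone also carries an f1 phage origin and small annotated remnants of pBR322 rop and bom sequence. The recorded growth strain, NEB Stable, fits the usual practice of using strains that help preserve repeat-rich ITR sequences.

The payload lies between AAV2 inverted terminal repeats, which are the cis elements needed for replication and encapsidation of the vector genome. One ITR is annotated in full, while the other is detected only as two short fragments. This may reflect how hard these hairpin repeats are to sequence and annotate, though the record does not show whether it is truncated. Within the cassette, the AiE2411m enhancer is placed upstream of the minBG minimal promoter, presumably a minimal β-globin promoter that has little activity by itself, so expression depends on the cell-type activity of the enhancer. Neither the enhancer nor minBG was picked up by the automated annotation, and they presumably occupy the unannotated region upstream of the coding sequence. The transcript encodes SYFP2, a rapidly maturing monomeric yellow fluorescent protein, followed by WPRE3, a shortened woodchuck posttranscriptional element seen in the table as two WPRE fragments, which boosts expression while saving packaging space. A bovine growth hormone polyadenylation signal ends the transcript.

The stated purpose is AAV-mediated transgene expression in specific populations of brain cells, with SYFP2 labelling the cells in which the enhancer is active. The record does not state which cell population AiE2411m targets.
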