Addgene plasmid #230699: AiP1710 - pAAV-AiE2411m-minBG-SYFP2-WPRE3-BGHpA
Purpose: AiE2411m is an enhancer sequence, designed to drive AAV-mediated transgene expression in specific populations of brain cells
Depositing lab: Allen Institute for Brain Science & Bosiljka Tasic. Depositing organization: Allen Institute. Publication: A suite of enhancer AAVs and transgenic mouse lines for genetic access to cortical cell types. Ben-Simon Y, Hooper M, Narayan S, Daigle TL, Dwivedi D, Way SW, Oster A, Stafford DA, Mich JK, Taormina MJ, Martinez RA, Opitz-Araya X, Roth JR, Alexander JR, Allen S, Amster A, Arbuckle J, Ayala A, Baker PM, Bakken TE, Barcelli T, Barta S, Bendrick J, Bertagnolli D, Bielstein C, Bishwakarma P, Bowlus J, Boyer G, Brouner K, Casian B, Casper T, Chakka AB, Chakrabarty R, Chance RK, Chavan S, Clark M, Colbert K, Collman F, Daniel S, Departee M, DiValentin P, Donadio N, Dotson N, Egdorf T, Fliss T, Gabitto M, Garcia J, Gary A, Gasperini M, Gloe J, Goldy J, Gore BB, Graybuck L, Greisman N, Haeseleer F, Halterman C, Haradon Z, Hastings SD, Helback O, Ho W, Hockemeyer D, Huang C, Huff S, Hunker A, Johansen N, Jones D, Juneau Z, Kalmbach B, Kannan M, Khem S, Kussick E, Kutsal R, Larsen R, Lee C, Lee AY, Leibly M, Lenz GH, Li S, Liang E, Lusk N, Madigan Z, Malloy J, Malone J, McCue R, Melchor J, Mollenkopf T, Moosman S, Morin E, Newman D, Ng L, Ngo K, Omstead V, Otto S, Oyama A, Pena N, Pham T, Phillips E, Pom CA, Potekhina L, Ransford S, Ray PL, Rette D, Reynoldson C, Rimorin C, Rocha D, Ruiz A, Sanchez REA, Sawyer L, Sedeno-Cortes A, Sevigny JP, Shapovalova N, Shepard N, Shulga L, Sigler AR, Siverts L, Soliman S, Somasundaram S, Staats B, Stewart K, Szelenyi E, Tieu M, Trader C, Tran A, van Velthoven CTJ, Walker M, Wang Y, Weed N, Wirthlin M, Wood T, Wynalda B, Yao Z, Zhou T, Ariza J, Dee N, Reding M, Ronellenfitch K, Mufti S, Sunkin SM, Smith KA, Esposito L, Waters J, Thyagarajan B, Yao S, Lein ES, Zeng H, Levi BP, Ngai J, Ting JT, Tasic B. Cell. 2025 May 16:S0092-8674(25)00513-6. doi: 10.1016/j.cell.2025.05.002. PubMed 40403729.
Backbone
  Vector backbone: pAAV2
  Vector type: AAV
Growth in bacteria
  Bacterial resistance: Ampicillin, 100 μg/mL
  Growth temperature: 37°C
  Growth strain: NEB Stable
  Copy number: High Copy
Gene/Insert
  Gene/Insert name: SYFP2
  Species: Synthetic
  Promoter: minBG
  Cloning method: Gibson Cloning
Terms and licenses: Academic/Nonprofit Terms; Industry Terms: Not Available to Industry
How to cite: AiP1710 - pAAV-AiE2411m-minBG-SYFP2-WPRE3-BGHpA was a gift from Allen Institute for Brain Science & Bosiljka Tasic (Addgene plasmid # 230699 ; http://n2t.net/addgene:230699 ; RRID:Addgene_230699)
